>Addgene plasmid #135363 | S1 1029 V82G ABEMax Strategy 3 | addgene full sequence | sequence record 267735 | Addgene NGS Result
GTGTGTTGGAGGTCGCTGAGTAGTGCGCGAGCAAAATTTAAGCTACAACAAGGCAAGGCTTGACCGACAA
TTGCATGAAGAATCTGCTTAGGGTTAGGCGTTTTGCGCTGCTTCGCGATGTACGGGCCAGATATACGCGT
TGACATTGATTATTGACTAGTTATTAATAGTAATCAATTACGGGGTCATTAGTTCATAGCCCATATATGG
AGTTCCGCGTTACATAACTTACGGTAAATGGCCCGCCTGGCTGACCGCCCAACGACCCCCGCCCATTGAC
GTCAATAATGACGTATGTTCCCATAGTAACGCCAATAGGGACTTTCCATTGACGTCAATGGGTGGAGTAT
TTACGGTAAACTGCCCACTTGGCAGTACATCAAGTGTATCATATGCCAAGTACGCCCCCTATTGACGTCA
ATGACGGTAAATGGCCCGCCTGGCATTATGCCCAGTACATGACCTTATGGGACTTTCCTACTTGGCAGTA
CATCTACGTATTAGTCATCGCTATTACCATGGTGATGCGGTTTTGGCAGTACATCAATGGGCGTGGATAG
CGGTTTGACTCACGGGGATTTCCAAGTCTCCACCCCATTGACGTCAATGGGAGTTTGTTTTGGCACCAAA
ATCAACGGGACTTTCCAAAATGTCGTAACAACTCCGCCCCATTGACGCAAATGGGCGGTAGGCGTGTACG
GTGGGAGGTCTATATAAGCAGAGCTCTCTGGCTAACTAGAGAACCCACTGCTTACTGGCTTATCGAAATT
AATACGACTCACTATAGGGAGACCCAAGCTGGCTAGCGTTTAAACTTAAGCTTGGTACCGCCACCATGAT
AGGCAAGGCAACCGCTAAGTATTTTTTTTACAGCAACATCATGAACTTCTTTAAGACCGAGATTACCCTG
GCCAACGGTGAAATCCGTAAACGCCCGCTGATTGAAACCAACGGTGAAACCGGCGAAATCGTGTGGGACA
AGGGCCGTGATTTTGCGACCGTGCGCAAAGTGCTGTCCATGCCGCAGGTGAACATTGTGAAGAAAACCGA
GGTGCAGACCGGCGGTTTCAGCAAGGAAAGCATTCTGCCGAAACGTAACAGCGACAAGCTGATCGCCCGC
AAGAAAGATTGGGACCCGAAGAAATACGGCGGTTTCGATAGCCCGACCGTGGCTTATAGCGTGCTGGTGG
TGGCCAAAGTGGAGAAGGGTAAAAGCAAGAAACTGAAGAGCGTGAAAGAACTGCTGGGCATCACCATTAT
GGAGCGTAGCAGCTTCGAAAAGAACCCGATCGACTTTCTGGAGGCGAAGGGTTACAAGGAAGTGAAGAAA
GATCTGATCATTAAGCTGCCGAAATACAGCCTGTTTGAGCTGGAAAATGGTCGTAAACGTATGCTGGCCA
GCGCCGGCGAGCTGCAAAAGGGCAACGAACTGGCGCTGCCGAGCAAATATGTGAACTTCCTGTACCTGGC
CAGCCACTATGAGAAGCTGAAAGGTAGCCCGGAGGACAACGAACAGAAGCAGCTGTTTGTGGAGCAGCAC
AAACACTATCTGGATGAGATCATTGAACAGATCAGCGAGTTCAGCAAGCGTGTGATTCTGGCGGACGCTA
ACCTGGATAAAGTGCTGAGCGCCTACAACAAACACCGTGACAAGCCGATCCGCGAGCAGGCGGAAAACAT
CATTCACCTGTTCACCCTGACCAACCTGGGTGCGCCGGCCGCGTTCAAGTACTTTGACACCACCATTGAT
CGTAAACGCTATACCAGCACCAAGGAGGTGCTGGATGCTACCCTGATCCACCAGAGCATTACCGGCCTGT
ACGAAACCCGTATTGATCTGAGCCAGCTGGGCGGTGACGGCGGTAGCGGCGGTAGCGGCGGTAGCGGCGG
TAGCGGCGGTAGCGGCGGTAGCGGCGGTGACAAGAAATATAGCATCGGTCTGGCGATTGGCACCAACAGC
GTGGGTTGGGCTGTGATCACCGATGAGTACAAGGTGCCGAGCAAGAAGTTCAAGGTGCTGGGCAACACCG
ACCGCCACAGCATCAAGAAAAACCTGATTGGTGCCCTGCTGTTTGATAGCGGTGAAACCGCCGAGGCCAC
CCGTCTGAAGCGCACCGCCCGTCGCCGTTACACCCGTCGTAAAAACCGTATCTGCTACCTGCAAGAGATT
TTCAGCAACGAAATGGCCAAAGTGGACGATAGCTTCTTTCACCGCCTGGAGGAGAGCTTCCTGGTGGAGG
AAGACAAGAAACACGAGCGTCACCCGATCTTTGGCAACATTGTGGATGAGGTGGCTTACCACGAAAAGTA
TCCGACCATCTACCACCTGCGTAAGAAACTGGTGGATAGCACCGACAAGGCCGATCTGCGCCTGATCTAT
CTGGCTCTGGCCCACATGATCAAGTTCCGTGGTCACTTTCTGATCGAGGGCGACCTGAACCCGGATAACA
GCGATGTGGACAAGCTGTTCATCCAGCTGGTGCAGACCTACAACCAGCTGTTTGAGGAAAACCCGATTAA
CGCCAGCGGTGTGGACGCGAAGGCTATCCTGAGCGCGCGTCTGAGCAAAAGCCGCCGTCTGGAGAACCTG
ATCGCGCAGCTGCCGGGTGAAAAGAAAAACGGTCTGTTTGGCAACCTGATTGCTCTGAGCCTGGGCCTGA
CCCCGAACTTCAAAAGCAACTTTGACCTGGCGGAGGATGCTAAGCTGCAACTGAGCAAGGATACCTATGA
CGATGACCTGGACAACCTGCTGGCGCAGATCGGCGACCAGTACGCTGATCTGTTCCTGGCTGCCAAGAAC
CTGAGCGATGCGATCCTGCTGAGCGACATTCTGCGTGTGAACACCGAGATTACCAAGGCCCCGCTGAGCG
CGAGCATGATCAAACGCTATGATGAACACCACCAGGACCTGACCCTGCTGAAAGCTCTGGTGCGTCAGCA
GCTGCCGGAGAAGTACAAAGAAATCTTCTTTGACCAGAGCAAGAACGGTTACGCCGGCTATATTGATGGC
GGTGCGAGCCAGGAGGAGTTCTACAAGTTTATCAAACCGATTCTGGAGAAAATGGACGGCACCGAGGAAC
TGCTGGTGAAGCTGAACCGTGAAGATCTGCTGCGTAAACAGCGCACCTTCGACAACGGTAGCATCCCGCA
CCAGATTCACCTGGGTGAGCTGCACGCCATCCTGCGCCGTCAGGAAGATTTCTACCCGTTTCTGAAGGAC
AACCGTGAGAAGATCGAAAAAATTCTGACCTTCCGCATTCCGTACTATGTGGGTCCGCTGGCTCGTGGCA
ACAGCCGCTTTGCCTGGATGACCCGCAAGAGCGAGGAAACCATCACCCCGTGGAACTTCGAGGAAGTGGT
GGACAAAGGCGCCAGCGCGCAGAGCTTCATTGAGCGTATGACCAACTTTGATAAGAACCTGCCGAACGAA
AAAGTGCTGCCGAAGCACAGCCTGCTGTACGAGTATTTCACCGTGTACAACGAACTGACCAAGGTGAAAT
ATGTGACCGAGGGTATGCGCAAGCCGGCCTTCCTGAGCGGCGAACAGAAGAAAGCGATCGTGGACCTGCT
GTTTAAAACCAACCGTAAGGTGACCGTGAAGCAGCTGAAAGAGGATTATTTCAAGAAAATTGAATGCTTT
GACAGCGTGGAGATCAGCGGTGTGGAAGATCGTTTTAACGCGAGCCTGGGCACCTACCACGACCTGCTGA
AAATCATTAAGGATAAAGACTTCCTGGATAACGAGGAAAACGAGGACATCCTGGAAGATATTGTGCTGAC
CCTGACCCTGTTTGAGGACCGTGAAATGATCGAGGAACGCCTGAAGACCTATGCCCACCTGTTCGATGAC
AAAGTGATGAAACAGCTGAAGCGCCGTCGCTACACCGGTTGGGGCCGTCTGAGCCGCAAACTGATCAACG
GTATTCGCGATAAACAGAGCGGCAAGACCATCCTGGATTTTCTGAAGAGCGACGGTTTCGCGAACCGTAA
CTTTATGCAGCTGATTCACGATGACAGCCTGACCTTCAAAGAGGACATCCAGAAGGCGCAGGTGAGCGGT
CAGGGCGATAGCCTGCACGAACATATTGCTAACCTGGCCGGTAGCCCGGCCATCAAGAAGGGCATCCTGC
AAACCGTGAAGGTGGTGGACGAGCTGGTGAAAGTGATGGGTCGTCACAAGCCGGAAAACATCGTGATTGA
GATGGCCCGCGAAAACCAGACCACCCAGAAAGGCCAGAAGAACAGCCGTGAGCGCATGAAGCGTATCGAG
GAAGGCATCAAGGAACTGGGCAGCCAGATCCTGAAGGAGCACCCGGTGGAAAACACCCAGCTGCAAAACG
AGAAACTGTACCTGTACTACCTGCAAAACGGTCGTGACATGTATGTGGATCAGGAACTGGACATTAACCG
CCTGAGCGATTATGACGTGGATGCGATCGTGCCGCAGAGCTTCCTGAAGGATGACAGCATTGACAACAAA
GTGCTGACCCGTAGCGATAAAAACCGCGGCAAGAGCGACAACGTGCCGAGCGAGGAAGTGGTGAAGAAAA
TGAAAAACTACTGGCGTCAGCTGCTGAACGCCAAACTGATCACCCAGCGTAAGTTTGACAACCTGACCAA
AGCTGAGCGCGGCGGTCTGAGCGAACTGGATAAAGCCGGTTTCATTAAGCGTCAGCTGGTGGAAACCCGC
CAGATCACCAAGCACGTGGCGCAGATTCTGGACAGCCGCATGAACACCAAGTATGACGAGAACGATAAAC
TGATCCGTGAAGTGAAAGTGATCACCCTGAAGAGCAAACTGGTGAGCGATTTTCGTAAAGACTTCCAGTT
TTACAAGGTGCGCGAGATCAACAACTACCACCACGCTCACGACGCCTATCTGAACGCGGTGGTGGGCACC
GCCCTGATCAAGAAGTACCCGAAGCTGGAGAGCGAGTTCGTGTACGGCGACTACAAGGTGTATGATGTGC
GTAAGATGATCGCCAAAAGCGAGCAGGAAATTGGCCCGAAGAAAAAGCGTAAAGTGGGTAGCAGCGGCAG
CCCGAAAAAGAAACGCAAAGTGGGTAGCGACGCTCTGGATGACTTCGACCTGGATATGCTGGGCAGCGAC
GCCCTGGATGACTTTGGCGGTGGCAGCTCTGAGGTGGAGTTTTCCCACGAGTACTGGATGAGACATGCCC
TGACCCTGGCCAAGAGGGCACGCGATGAGAGGGAGGTGCCTGTGGGAGCCGTGCTGGTGCTGAACAATAG
AGTGATCGGCGAGGGCTGGAACAGAGCCATCGGCCTGCACGACCCAACAGCCCATGCCGAAATTATGGCC
CTGAGACAGGGCGGCCTGGTCATGCAGAACTACAGACTGATTGACGCCACCCTGTACGGCACATTCGAGC
CTTGCGTGATGTGCGCCGGCGCCATGATCCACTCTAGGATCGGCCGCGTGGTGTTTGGCGTGAGGAACGC
AAAAACCGGCGCCGCAGGCTCCCTGATGGACGTGCTGCACTACCCCGGCATGAATCACCGCGTCGAAATT
ACCGAGGGAATCCTGGCAGATGAATGTGCCGCCCTGCTGTGCTATTTCTTTCGGATGCCTAGACAGGTGT
TCAATGCTCAGAAGAAGGCCCAGAGCTCCACCGACGGCGGCGATAGCGGTGGTAGCAAGCGTCCGGCGGC
TACCAAGAAAGCGGGCCAGGCTAAGAAAAAGAAAGGTAGCGGCGCTACCAACTTCAGCCTGCTGAAGCAG
GCGGGCGACGTGGAGGAAAATCCGGGCCCGATGGCTAAACCGCTGAGCCAGGAGGAAAGCACCCTGATCG
AGCGCGCTACCGCCACCATTAACAGCATCCCGATTAGCGAAGACTATAGCGTGGCCAGCGCCGCGCTGAG
CAGCGATGGTCGTATTTTCACCGGCGTGAACGTGTACCACTTTACCGGTGGCCCGTGCGCCGAGCTGGTG
GTGCTGGGCACCGCCGCCGCCGCCGCCGCCGGCAACCTGACCTGCATCGTGGCGATTGGTAACGAAAATC
GTGGCATCCTGAGCCCGTGCGGCCGTTGCCGCCAGGTGCTGCTGGACCTGCATCCGGGCATCAAGGCGAT
TGTGAAGGATAGCGACGGCCAACCGACCGCCGTGGGTATTCGTGAACTGCTGCCATCCGGCTATGTTTGG
GAGGGCTAAGGATCCACTAGTCCAGTGTGGTGGAATTCTGCAGATATCCAGCACAGTGGCGGCCGCTCGA
GTCTAGAGGGCCCGTTTAAACCCGCTGATCAGCCTCGACTGTGCCTTCTAGTTGCCAGCCATCTGTTGTT
TGCCCCTCCCCCGTGCCTTCCTTGACCCTGGAAGGTGCCACTCCCACTGTCCTTTCCTAATAAAATGAGG
AAATTGCATCGCATTGTCTGAGTAGGTGTCATTCTATTCTGGGGGGTGGGGTGGGGCAGGACAGCAAGGG
GGAGGATTGGGAAGACAATAGCAGGCATGCTGGGGATGCGGTGGGCTCTATGGCTTCTGAGGCGGAAAGA
ACCAGCTGGGGCTCTAGGGGGTATCCCC
[124 nt withheld, positions 6539-6662]
C
[91 nt withheld, positions 6664-6754]
A
[49 nt withheld, positions 6756-6804]
CCTTTGACGTTGGAGTCCACGTTCTTT
[37 nt withheld, positions 6832-6868]
ACCCTATCTCGGTCTATTCTTTTGATTTATAAGGGATTTTGCCGATTTCGGCCTATTGGTTAAAAAATGA
GCTGATTTAACAAAAATTTAACGCGAATTAATTCTGTGGAATGTGTGTCAGTTAGGGTGTGGAAAGTCCC
CAGGCTCCCCAGCAGGCAGAAGTATGCAAAGCATGCATCTCAATTAGTCAGCAACCAGGTGTGGAAAGTC
CCCAGGCTCCCCAGCAGGCAGAAGTATGCAAAGCATGCATCTCAATTAGTCAGCAACCATAGTCCCGCCC
CTAACTCCGCCCATCCCGCCCCTAACTCCGCCCAGTTCCGCCCATTCTCCGCCCCATGGCTGACTAATTT
TTTTTATTTATGCAGAGGCCGAGGCCGCCTCTGCCTCTGAGCTATTCCAGAAGTAGTGAGGAGGCTTTTT
TGGAGGCCTAGGCTTTTGCAAAAAGCTCCCGGGAGCTTGTATATCCATTTTCGGATCTGATCAAGAGACA
GGATGAGGATCGTTTCGCATGATTGAACAAGATGGATTGCACGCAGGTTCTCCGGCCGCTTGGGTGGAGA
GGCTATTCGGCTATGACTGGGCACAACAGACAATCGGCTGCTCTGATGCCGCCGTGTTCCGGCTGTCAGC
GCAGGGGCGCCCGGTTCTTTTTGTCAAGACCGACCTGTCCGGTGCCCTGAATGAACTGCAGGACGAGGCA
GCGCGGCTATCGTGGCTGGCCACGACGGGCGTTCCTTGCGCAGCTGTGCTCGACGTTGTCACTGAAGCGG
GAAGGGACTGGCTGCTATTGGGCGAAGTGCCGGGGCAGGATCTCCTGTCATCTCACCTTGCTCCTGCCGA
GAAAGTATCCATCATGGCTGATGCAATGCGGCGGCTGCATACGCTTGATCCGGCTACCTGCCCATTCGAC
CACCAAGCGAAACATCGCATCGAGCGAGCACGTACTCGGATGGAAGCCGGTCTTGTCGATCAGGATGATC
TGGACGAAGAGCATCAGGGGCTCGCGCCAGCCGAACTGTTCGCCAGGCTCAAGGCGCGCATGCCCGACGG
CGAGGATCTCGTCGTGACCCATGGCGATGCCTGCTTGCCGAATATCATGGTGGAAAATGGCCGCTTTTCT
GGATTCATCGACTGTGGCCGGCTGGGTGTGGCGGACCGCTATCAGGACATAGCGTTGGCTACCCGTGATA
TTGCTGAAGAGCTTGGCGGCGAATGGGCTGACCGCTTCCTCGTGCTTTACGGTATCGCCGCTCCCGATTC
GCAGCGCATCGCCTTCTATCGCCTTCTTGACGAGTTCTTCTGAGCGGGACTCTGGGGTTCGAAATGACCG
ACCAAGCGACGCCCAACCTGCCATCACGAGATTTCGATTCCACCGCCGCCTTCTATGAAAGGTTGGGCTT
CGGAATCGTTTTCCGGGACGCCGGCTGGATGATCCTCCAGCGCGGGGATCTCATGCTGGAGTTCTTCGCC
CACCCCAACTTGTTTATTGCAGCTTATAATGGTTACAAATAAAGCAATAGCATCACAAATTTCACAAATA
AAGCATTTTTTTCACTGCATTCTAGTTGTGGTTTGTCCAAACTCATCAATGTATCTTATCATGTCTGTAT
ACCGTCGACCTCTAGCTAGAGCTTGGCGTAATCATGGTCATAGCTGTTTCCTGTGTGAAATTGTTATCCG
CTCACAATTCCACACAACATACGAGCCGGAAGCATAAAGTGTAAAGCCTGGGGTGCCTAATGAGTGAGCT
AACTCACATTAATTGCGTTGCGCTCACTGCCCGCTTTCCAGTCGGGAAACCTGTCGTGCCAGCTGCATTA
ATGAATCGGCCAACGCGCGGGGAGAGGCGGTTTGCGTATTGGGCGCTCTTCCGCTTCCTCGCTCACTGAC
TCGCTGCGCTCGGTCGTTCGGCTGCGGCGAGCGGTATCAGCTCACTCAAAGGCGGTAATACGGTTATCCA
CAGAATCAGGGGATAACGCAGGAAAGAACATGTGAGCAAAAGGCCAGCAAAAGGCCAGGAACCGTAAAAA
GGCCGCGTTGCTGGCGTTTTTCCATAGGCTCCGCCCCCCTGACGAGCATCACAAAAATCGACGCTCAAGT
CAGAGGTGGCGAAACCCGACAGGACTATAAAGATACCAGGCGTTTCCCCCTGGAAGCTCCCTCGTGCGCT
CTCCTGTTCCGACCCTGCCGCTTACCGGATACCTGTCCGCCTTTCTCCCTTCGGGAAGCGTGGCGCTTTC
TCATAGCTCACGCTGTAGGTATCTCAGTTCGGTGTAGGTCGTTCGCTCCAAGCTGGGCTGTGTGCACGAA
CCCCCCGTTCAGCCCGACCGCTGCGCCTTATCCGGTAACTATCGTCTTGAGTCCAACCCGGTAAGACACG
ACTTATCGCCACTGGCAGCAGCCACTGGTAACAGGATTAGCAGAGCGAGGTATGTAGGCGGTGCTACAGA
GTTCTTGAAGTGGTGGCCTAACTACGGCTACACTAGAAGAACAGTATTTGGTATCTGCGCTCTGCTGAAG
CCAGTTACCTTCGGAAAAAGAGTTGGTAGCTCTTGATCCGGCAAACAAACCACCGCTGGTAGCGGTGGTT
TTTTTGTTTGCAAGCAGCAGATTACGCGCAGAAAAAAAGGATCTCAAGAAGATCCTTTGATCTTTTCTAC
GGGGTCTGACGCTCAGTGGAACGAAAACTCACGTTAAGGGATTTTGGTCATGAGATTATCAAAAAGGATC
TTCACCTAGATCCTTTTAAATTAAAAATGAAGTTTTAAATCAATCTAAAGTATATATGAGTAAACTTGGT
CTGACAGTTACCAATGCTTAATCAGTGAGGCACCTATCTCAGCGATCTGTCTATTTCGTTCATCCATAGT
TGCCTGACTCCCCGTCGTGTAGATAACTACGATACGGGAGGGCTTACCATCTGGCCCCAGTGCTGCAATG
ATACCGCGAGACCCACGCTCACCGGCTCCAGATTTATCAGCAATAAACCAGCCAGCCGGAAGGGCCGAGC
GCAGAAGTGGTCCTGCAACTTTATCCGCCTCCATCCAGTCTATTAATTGTTGCCGGGAAGCTAGAGTAAG
TAGTTCGCCAGTTAATAGTTTGCGCAACGTTGTTGCCATTGCTACAGGCATCGTGGTGTCACGCTCGTCG
TTTGGTATGGCTTCATTCAGCTCCGGTTCCCAACGATCAAGGCGAGTTACATGATCCCCCATGTTGTGCA
AAAAAGCGGTTAGCTCCTTCGGTCCTCCGATCGTTGTCAGAAGTAAGTTGGCCGCAGTGTTATCACTCAT
GGTTATGGCAGCACTGCATAATTCTCTTACTGTCATGCCATCCGTAAGATGCTTTTCTGTGACTGGTGAG
TACTCAACCAAGTCATTCTGAGAATAGTGTATGCGGCGACCGAGTTGCTCTTGCCCGGCGTCAATACGGG
ATAATACCGCGCCACATAGCAGAACTTTAAAAGTGCTCATCATTGGAAAACGTTCTTCGGGGCGAAAACT
CTCAAGGATCTTACCGCTGTTGAGATCCAGTTCGATGTAACCCACTCGTGCACCCAACTGATCTTCAGCA
TCTTTTACTTTCACCAGCGTTTCTGGGTGAGCAAAAACAGGAAGGCAAAATGCCGCAAAAAAGGGAATAA
GGGCGACACGGAAATGTTGAATACTCATACTCTTCCTTTTTCAATATTATTGAAGCATTTATCAGGGTTA
TTGTCTCATGAGCGGATACATATTTGAATGTATTTAGAAAAATAAACAAATAGGGGTTCCGCGCACATTT
CCCCGAAAAGTGCCACCTGACGTCGACGGATCGGGAGATCTCCCGATCCCCTATGGTGCACTCTCAGTAC
AATCTGCTCTGATGCCGCATAGTTAAGCCAGTATCTGCTCCCTGCTT
Features (pLannotate 1.2.2; 24 found; start..end, strand, type, name):
    142..521     +  enhancer       CMV enhancer: human cytomegalovirus immediate early enhancer
    522..725     +  promoter       CMV promoter: human cytomegalovirus (CMV) immediate early promoter
    721..754     +  LTR            5' LTR (truncated) (fragment): truncated 5' long terminal repeat (LTR) from HIV-1
    770..788     +  promoter       T7 promoter: promoter for bacteriophage T7 RNA polymerase
    839..1858    +  CDS            cas9 (fragment): CAS9_STRP1 - Also known as csn1 From Streptococcus pyogenes serotype M1.
   1919..5005    +  CDS            cas9 (fragment): CAS9_STRP1 - Also known as csn1 From Streptococcus pyogenes serotype M1.
   5138..5635    +  CDS            tadA: TADA_ECOLI - Also known as yfhC. Experimental evidence at protein level: Swiss-Prot protein existence level 1. Catalyzes the deamination of adenosine to inosine at the wobble position 34 of tRNA(Arg2). Essential for cell viability. From Escherichia coli (strain K12).
   5747..5769    +  CDS            T2A (fragment): 2A peptide from Thosea asigna virus capsid protein Eukaryotic ribosomes fail to insert a peptide bond between the Gly and Pro residues, yielding separate polypeptides.
   5780..6166    +  CDS            bsd: BSD_ASPTE - Experimental evidence at protein level: Swiss-Prot protein existence level 1. Catalyzes the deamination of the cytosine moiety of the antibiotics blasticidin S, cytomycin and acetylblasticidin S. From Aspergillus terreus.
   6269..6493    +  polyA_signal   bGH poly(A) signal: bovine growth hormone polyadenylation signal
   6497..6518    +  promoter       SV40 promoter (fragment): SV40 enhancer and early promoter
   6539..6967    +  rep_origin     f1 ori (sequence partly withheld): f1 bacteriophage origin of replication; arrow indicates direction of (+) strand synthesis
   6981..7310    +  promoter       SV40 promoter: SV40 enhancer and early promoter
   7377..8168    +  CDS            neo: KKA2_KLEPN - Also known as kan, nptII. Experimental evidence at protein level: Swiss-Prot protein existence level 1. Resistance to kanamycin, neomycin, paromomycin, ribostamycin, butirosin and gentamicin B. From Klebsiella pneumoniae.
   8192..8350    +  CDS            ble (fragment): BLE_KLEPN - Experimental evidence at protein level: Swiss-Prot protein existence level 1. Binding protein with a strong affinity to the bleomycin family of antibiotics. Binds to CL990; an antimitotic-antibiotic compound. From Klebsiella pneumoniae.
   8345..8466    +  polyA_signal   SV40 poly(A) signal: SV40 polyadenylation signal
   8537..8559    -  protein_bind   lac operator (fragment): The lac repressor binds to the lac operator to inhibit transcription in E. coli. This inhibition can be relieved by adding lactose or isopropyl-β-D-thiogalactopyranoside (IPTG). lac repressor encoded by lacI
   8563..8593    -  promoter       lac promoter: promoter for the E. coli lac operon
   8608..8629    -  protein_bind   CAP binding site: CAP binding activates transcription in the presence of cAMP. E. coli catabolite activator protein
   8642..8734    -  CDS            lacI (fragment): lac repressor; lacI; The lac repressor binds to the lac operator to inhibit transcription in E. coli. This inhibition can be relieved by adding lactose or isopropyl-β-D-thiogalactopyranoside (IPTG).
   8917..9505    -  rep_origin     ori: high-copy-number ColE1/pMB1/pBR322/pUC origin of replication
   9676..10536   -  CDS            AmpR: β-lactamase; bla; confers resistance to ampicillin, carbenicillin, and related antibiotics
  10537..10641   -  promoter       AmpR promoter: bla
  10700..10752   -  misc_feature   bom (fragment): basis of mobility region from pBR322
