[The description below was written by a language model from this plasmid's Addgene catalogue record and pLannotate feature annotations shown in this document.]
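Description:
S1 1029 V82G ABEMax Strategy 3 is a mammalian expression plasmid built on the pcDNA3.1(+) backbone for CRISPR adenine base editing. It is maintained in E. coli through a high-copy ColE1/pUC-type origin and an ampicillin resistance gene (β-lactamase with its own promoter), and it also carries the f1 phage origin typical of this backbone.

The payload is a synthetic fusion driven by the CMV immediate early enhancer and promoter, with a T7 promoter just upstream of the coding region. The feature table shows two consecutive Streptococcus pyogenes Cas9 fragments, a short one followed by a long one. This fits the stated design of a circular permutant of the SpyCas9 nickase opened at amino acid 1029, in which the original C-terminal portion is placed ahead of the original N-terminal portion. A single E. coli TadA-derived deaminase domain is also present, described in the record as the evolved TadA monomer of miniABEMax carrying V82G. The catalogue text places the deaminase at the N-terminus, whereas the annotation locates the tadA sequence downstream of both Cas9 fragments; the record does not resolve whether "N-terminus" refers to the original Cas9 terminus or to the permuted protein.

The editor is followed by a T2A peptide and the blasticidin S deaminase gene, so the base editor and the selection marker are translated from one transcript as separate polypeptides, terminated by the bGH polyadenylation signal. The backbone's SV40 promoter-driven neomycin resistance cassette with SV40 poly(A) is also annotated, although only blasticidin is listed as the selectable marker. No guide RNA cassette is annotated. The associated work concerns adenine base editor architectures with reduced RNA off-target activity.
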