Addgene plasmid #135363: S1 1029 V82G ABEMax Strategy 3
Purpose: Expression of circular permutant of nSpyCas9 at amino acid position 1029 encoding miniABEMax (evolved Tada monomer with V82G) at the N-terminus
Depositing lab: Alex Hewitt. Depositing organization: University of Tasmania. Publication: Engineering domain-inlaid SaCas9 adenine base editors with reduced RNA off-targets and increased on-target DNA editing. Nguyen Tran MT, Mohd Khalid MKN, Wang Q, Walker JKR, Lidgerwood GE, Dilworth KL, Lisowski L, Pebay A, Hewitt AW. Nat Commun. 2020 Sep 25;11(1):4871. doi: 10.1038/s41467-020-18715-y. PubMed 32978399.
Backbone
  Vector backbone: pcDNA3.1(+)
  Vector type: Mammalian Expression, CRISPR
  Selectable markers: Blasticidin
Growth in bacteria
  Bacterial resistance: Ampicillin, 100 μg/mL
  Growth temperature: 30°C
  Growth strain: NEB Stable
  Copy number: High Copy
Gene/Insert
  Gene/Insert name: 1029 V82G ABEMax
  Species: Synthetic
  Mutation: (V82G)
  Cloning method: Restriction Enzyme; 5′ cloning site Unknown (unknown if destroyed)
Terms and licenses: Academic/Nonprofit Terms; Industry Terms: Not Available to Industry
How to cite: S1 1029 V82G ABEMax Strategy 3 was a gift from Alex Hewitt (Addgene plasmid # 135363 ; http://n2t.net/addgene:135363 ; RRID:Addgene_135363)
