>Addgene plasmid #135363 | S1 1029 V82G ABEMax Strategy 3 | depositor partial sequence | sequence record 261039 | insert: circular permutation at position 1029 spyCas9 (D10A) with C terminial miniABEMax (evolved ecTadA [V82G])
GGTACCGCCACCATGATAGGCAAGGCAACCGCTAAGTATTTTTTTTACAGCAACATCATGAACTTCTTTA
AGACCGAGATTACCCTGGCCAACGGTGAAATCCGTAAACGCCCGCTGATTGAAACCAACGGTGAAACCGG
CGAAATCGTGTGGGACAAGGGCCGTGATTTTGCGACCGTGCGCAAAGTGCTGTCCATGCCGCAGGTGAAC
ATTGTGAAGAAAACCGAGGTGCAGACCGGCGGTTTCAGCAAGGAAAGCATTCTGCCGAAACGTAACAGCG
ACAAGCTGATCGCCCGCAAGAAAGATTGGGACCCGAAGAAATACGGCGGTTTCGATAGCCCGACCGTGGC
TTATAGCGTGCTGGTGGTGGCCAAAGTGGAGAAGGGTAAAAGCAAGAAACTGAAGAGCGTGAAAGAACTG
CTGGGCATCACCATTATGGAGCGTAGCAGCTTCGAAAAGAACCCGATCGACTTTCTGGAGGCGAAGGGTT
ACAAGGAAGTGAAGAAAGATCTGATCATTAAGCTGCCGAAATACAGCCTGTTTGAGCTGGAAAATGGTCG
TAAACGTATGCTGGCCAGCGCCGGCGAGCTGCAAAAGGGCAACGAACTGGCGCTGCCGAGCAAATATGTG
AACTTCCTGTACCTGGCCAGCCACTATGAGAAGCTGAAAGGTAGCCCGGAGGACAACGAACAGAAGCAGC
TGTTTGTGGAGCAGCACAAACACTATCTGGATGAGATCATTGAACAGATCAGCGAGTTCAGCAAGCGTGT
GATTCTGGCGGACGCTAACCTGGATAAAGTGCTGAGCGCCTACAACAAACACCGTGACAAGCCGATCCGC
GAGCAGGCGGAAAACATCATTCACCTGTTCACCCTGACCAACCTGGGTGCGCCGGCCGCGTTCAAGTACT
TTGACACCACCATTGATCGTAAACGCTATACCAGCACCAAGGAGGTGCTGGATGCTACCCTGATCCACCA
GAGCATTACCGGCCTGTACGAAACCCGTATTGATCTGAGCCAGCTGGGCGGTGACGGCGGTAGCGGCGGT
AGCGGCGGTAGCGGCGGTAGCGGCGGTAGCGGCGGTAGCGGCGGTGACAAGAAATATAGCATCGGTCTGG
CGATTGGCACCAACAGCGTGGGTTGGGCTGTGATCACCGATGAGTACAAGGTGCCGAGCAAGAAGTTCAA
GGTGCTGGGCAACACCGACCGCCACAGCATCAAGAAAAACCTGATTGGTGCCCTGCTGTTTGATAGCGGT
GAAACCGCCGAGGCCACCCGTCTGAAGCGCACCGCCCGTCGCCGTTACACCCGTCGTAAAAACCGTATCT
GCTACCTGCAAGAGATTTTCAGCAACGAAATGGCCAAAGTGGACGATAGCTTCTTTCACCGCCTGGAGGA
GAGCTTCCTGGTGGAGGAAGACAAGAAACACGAGCGTCACCCGATCTTTGGCAACATTGTGGATGAGGTG
GCTTACCACGAAAAGTATCCGACCATCTACCACCTGCGTAAGAAACTGGTGGATAGCACCGACAAGGCCG
ATCTGCGCCTGATCTATCTGGCTCTGGCCCACATGATCAAGTTCCGTGGTCACTTTCTGATCGAGGGCGA
CCTGAACCCGGATAACAGCGATGTGGACAAGCTGTTCATCCAGCTGGTGCAGACCTACAACCAGCTGTTT
GAGGAAAACCCGATTAACGCCAGCGGTGTGGACGCGAAGGCTATCCTGAGCGCGCGTCTGAGCAAAAGCC
GCCGTCTGGAGAACCTGATCGCGCAGCTGCCGGGTGAAAAGAAAAACGGTCTGTTTGGCAACCTGATTGC
TCTGAGCCTGGGCCTGACCCCGAACTTCAAAAGCAACTTTGACCTGGCGGAGGATGCTAAGCTGCAACTG
AGCAAGGATACCTATGACGATGACCTGGACAACCTGCTGGCGCAGATCGGCGACCAGTACGCTGATCTGT
TCCTGGCTGCCAAGAACCTGAGCGATGCGATCCTGCTGAGCGACATTCTGCGTGTGAACACCGAGATTAC
CAAGGCCCCGCTGAGCGCGAGCATGATCAAACGCTATGATGAACACCACCAGGACCTGACCCTGCTGAAA
GCTCTGGTGCGTCAGCAGCTGCCGGAGAAGTACAAAGAAATCTTCTTTGACCAGAGCAAGAACGGTTACG
CCGGCTATATTGATGGCGGTGCGAGCCAGGAGGAGTTCTACAAGTTTATCAAACCGATTCTGGAGAAAAT
GGACGGCACCGAGGAACTGCTGGTGAAGCTGAACCGTGAAGATCTGCTGCGTAAACAGCGCACCTTCGAC
AACGGTAGCATCCCGCACCAGATTCACCTGGGTGAGCTGCACGCCATCCTGCGCCGTCAGGAAGATTTCT
ACCCGTTTCTGAAGGACAACCGTGAGAAGATCGAAAAAATTCTGACCTTCCGCATTCCGTACTATGTGGG
TCCGCTGGCTCGTGGCAACAGCCGCTTTGCCTGGATGACCCGCAAGAGCGAGGAAACCATCACCCCGTGG
AACTTCGAGGAAGTGGTGGACAAAGGCGCCAGCGCGCAGAGCTTCATTGAGCGTATGACCAACTTTGATA
AGAACCTGCCGAACGAAAAAGTGCTGCCGAAGCACAGCCTGCTGTACGAGTATTTCACCGTGTACAACGA
ACTGACCAAGGTGAAATATGTGACCGAGGGTATGCGCAAGCCGGCCTTCCTGAGCGGCGAACAGAAGAAA
GCGATCGTGGACCTGCTGTTTAAAACCAACCGTAAGGTGACCGTGAAGCAGCTGAAAGAGGATTATTTCA
AGAAAATTGAATGCTTTGACAGCGTGGAGATCAGCGGTGTGGAAGATCGTTTTAACGCGAGCCTGGGCAC
CTACCACGACCTGCTGAAAATCATTAAGGATAAAGACTTCCTGGATAACGAGGAAAACGAGGACATCCTG
GAAGATATTGTGCTGACCCTGACCCTGTTTGAGGACCGTGAAATGATCGAGGAACGCCTGAAGACCTATG
CCCACCTGTTCGATGACAAAGTGATGAAACAGCTGAAGCGCCGTCGCTACACCGGTTGGGGCCGTCTGAG
CCGCAAACTGATCAACGGTATTCGCGATAAACAGAGCGGCAAGACCATCCTGGATTTTCTGAAGAGCGAC
GGTTTCGCGAACCGTAACTTTATGCAGCTGATTCACGATGACAGCCTGACCTTCAAAGAGGACATCCAGA
AGGCGCAGGTGAGCGGTCAGGGCGATAGCCTGCACGAACATATTGCTAACCTGGCCGGTAGCCCGGCCAT
CAAGAAGGGCATCCTGCAAACCGTGAAGGTGGTGGACGAGCTGGTGAAAGTGATGGGTCGTCACAAGCCG
GAAAACATCGTGATTGAGATGGCCCGCGAAAACCAGACCACCCAGAAAGGCCAGAAGAACAGCCGTGAGC
GCATGAAGCGTATCGAGGAAGGCATCAAGGAACTGGGCAGCCAGATCCTGAAGGAGCACCCGGTGGAAAA
CACCCAGCTGCAAAACGAGAAACTGTACCTGTACTACCTGCAAAACGGTCGTGACATGTATGTGGATCAG
GAACTGGACATTAACCGCCTGAGCGATTATGACGTGGATGCGATCGTGCCGCAGAGCTTCCTGAAGGATG
ACAGCATTGACAACAAAGTGCTGACCCGTAGCGATAAAAACCGCGGCAAGAGCGACAACGTGCCGAGCGA
GGAAGTGGTGAAGAAAATGAAAAACTACTGGCGTCAGCTGCTGAACGCCAAACTGATCACCCAGCGTAAG
TTTGACAACCTGACCAAAGCTGAGCGCGGCGGTCTGAGCGAACTGGATAAAGCCGGTTTCATTAAGCGTC
AGCTGGTGGAAACCCGCCAGATCACCAAGCACGTGGCGCAGATTCTGGACAGCCGCATGAACACCAAGTA
TGACGAGAACGATAAACTGATCCGTGAAGTGAAAGTGATCACCCTGAAGAGCAAACTGGTGAGCGATTTT
CGTAAAGACTTCCAGTTTTACAAGGTGCGCGAGATCAACAACTACCACCACGCTCACGACGCCTATCTGA
ACGCGGTGGTGGGCACCGCCCTGATCAAGAAGTACCCGAAGCTGGAGAGCGAGTTCGTGTACGGCGACTA
CAAGGTGTATGATGTGCGTAAGATGATCGCCAAAAGCGAGCAGGAAATTGGCCCGAAGAAAAAGCGTAAA
GTGGGTAGCAGCGGCAGCCCGAAAAAGAAACGCAAAGTGGGTAGCGACGCTCTGGATGACTTCGACCTGG
ATATGCTGGGCAGCGACGCCCTGGATGACTTTGGCGGTGGCAGCTCTGAGGTGGAGTTTTCCCACGAGTA
CTGGATGAGACATGCCCTGACCCTGGCCAAGAGGGCACGCGATGAGAGGGAGGTGCCTGTGGGAGCCGTG
CTGGTGCTGAACAATAGAGTGATCGGCGAGGGCTGGAACAGAGCCATCGGCCTGCACGACCCAACAGCCC
ATGCCGAAATTATGGCCCTGAGACAGGGCGGCCTGGTCATGCAGAACTACAGACTGATTGACGCCACCCT
GTACGGCACATTCGAGCCTTGCGTGATGTGCGCCGGCGCCATGATCCACTCTAGGATCGGCCGCGTGGTG
TTTGGCGTGAGGAACGCAAAAACCGGCGCCGCAGGCTCCCTGATGGACGTGCTGCACTACCCCGGCATGA
ATCACCGCGTCGAAATTACCGAGGGAATCCTGGCAGATGAATGTGCCGCCCTGCTGTGCTATTTCTTTCG
GATGCCTAGACAGGTGTTCAATGCTCAGAAGAAGGCCCAGAGCTCCACCGACGGCGGCGATAGCGGTGGT
AGCAAGCGTCCGGCGGCTACCAAGAAAGCGGGCCAGGCTAAGAAAAAGAAAGGTAGCGGCGCTACCAACT
TCAGCCTGCTGAAGCAGGCGGGCGACGTGGAGGAAAATCCGGGCCCGATGGCTAAACCGCTGAGCCAGGA
GGAAAGCACCCTGATCGAGCGCGCTACCGCCACCATTAACAGCATCCCGATTAGCGAAGACTATAGCGTG
GCCAGCGCCGCGCTGAGCAGCGATGGTCGTATTTTCACCGGCGTGAACGTGTACCACTTTACCGGTGGCC
CGTGCGCCGAGCTGGTGGTGCTGGGCACCGCCGCCGCCGCCGCCGCCGGCAACCTGACCTGCATCGTGGC
GATTGGTAACGAAAATCGTGGCATCCTGAGCCCGTGCGGCCGTTGCCGCCAGGTGCTGCTGGACCTGCAT
CCGGGCATCAAGGCGATTGTGAAGGATAGCGACGGCCAACCGACCGCCGTGGGTATTCGTGAACTGCTGC
CATCCGGCTATGTTTGGGAGGGCTAA
